Addgene plasmid #213308: HCA2-DuET
Purpose: The DuET construct encodes the named human GPCR engineered with a cleaved hemagglutinin signal peptide, a 5' FLAG and a 3' 1D4 epitope tag optimized for expression in mammalian cells and proteomics studies.
Depositing lab: Thomas Sakmar. Depositing organization: Rockefeller University. Publication: Multiplexed selectivity screening of anti-GPCR antibodies. Dahl L, Kotliar IB, Bendes A, Dodig-Crnkovic T, Fromm S, Elofsson A, Uhlen M, Sakmar TP, Schwenk JM. Sci Adv. 2023 May 3;9(18):eadf9297. doi: 10.1126/sciadv.adf9297. Epub 2023 May 3. PubMed 37134173.
Backbone
  Vector backbone: pcDNA 3.1 (+)
  Vector type: Mammalian Expression
Growth in bacteria
  Bacterial resistance: Ampicillin, 100 μg/mL
  Growth temperature: 37°C
  Growth strain: DH5alpha
  Copy number: High Copy
Gene/Insert
  Gene/Insert name: HCA2 (alt names: Hydroxycarboxylic acid receptor 2; GPR109A, HCA2, HM74A, NIACR1, Puma-g, PUMAG)
  Species: H. sapiens (human)
  Entrez Gene: HCAR2 (a.k.a. GPR109A, HCA2, HM74a, HM74b, NIACR1, PUMAG, Puma-g)
  Promoter: CMV, T7
  Tag / fusion protein: FLAG (N terminal on insert); 1D4 (C terminal on insert)
  Cloning method: Gibson Cloning
Terms and licenses: Academic/Nonprofit Terms; Industry Terms: Not Available to Industry
Depositor comments: Class: A, Family: Hydroxycarboxylic acid. Ensembl ID: ENSG00000182782, Uniprot ID: Q8TDS4
How to cite: HCA2-DuET was a gift from Thomas Sakmar (Addgene plasmid # 213308 ; http://n2t.net/addgene:213308 ; RRID:Addgene_213308)
