[The description below was written by a language model from this plasmid's Addgene catalogue record and pLannotate feature annotations shown in this document.]
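Description:
HCA2-DuET is a mammalian expression plasmid built on the pcDNA 3.1 (+) backbone that carries human hydroxycarboxylic acid receptor 2 (HCAR2, also known as GPR109A, HM74A or NIACR1). This class A GPCR acts as a high-affinity receptor for nicotinic acid and beta-hydroxybutyrate and signals through Gi. In bacteria the roughly 6.6 kb plasmid replicates at high copy number from a ColE1/pUC-type origin and is selected with ampicillin through the bla gene. An f1 origin is also present and could support single-stranded DNA production.

The receptor coding sequence is transcribed from the CMV immediate-early enhancer and promoter and terminated by the bovine growth hormone polyadenylation signal. A T7 promoter sits just upstream of the insert and could drive in vitro transcription. According to the catalogue entry, the "DuET" design places a cleavable hemagglutinin signal peptide and a FLAG epitope at the N terminus and a 1D4 epitope at the C terminus. The feature table detects a single FLAG-length match immediately before the HCAR2 open reading frame, but it does not annotate the signal peptide or the 1D4 tag. A separate cassette with the SV40 early promoter, the neomycin phosphotransferase gene and the SV40 poly(A) signal allows G418 selection of stably transfected mammalian cells. Short annotated fragments (HIV-1 LTR, ble, lacI, bom) appear to be backbone remnants or partial matches rather than functional parts.

The dual tags allow detection or capture of the receptor from either end. The construct is intended for expression in mammalian cells and proteomics work, and the associated publication used it in multiplexed selectivity screening of anti-GPCR antibodies.
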