Features (pLannotate 1.2.2; 21 found; start..end, strand, type, name):
    597..701     -  promoter       AmpR promoter: bla
    760..812     -  misc_feature   bom (fragment): basis of mobility region from pBR322
    967..1346    +  enhancer       CMV enhancer: human cytomegalovirus immediate early enhancer
   1347..1550    +  promoter       CMV promoter: human cytomegalovirus (CMV) immediate early promoter
   1546..1579    +  LTR            5' LTR (truncated) (fragment): truncated 5' long terminal repeat (LTR) from HIV-1
   1595..1613    +  promoter       T7 promoter: promoter for bacteriophage T7 RNA polymerase
   1706..1726    +  CDS            3xFLAG (fragment): three tandem FLAG® epitope tags
   1739..2827    +  CDS            HCAR2 (sequence partly withheld): HCAR2_HUMAN - Also known as GPR109A, HCA2, HM74A, NIACR1. Experimental evidence at protein level: Swiss-Prot protein existence level 1. Acts as a high affinity receptor for both nicotinic acid (also known as niacin) and (D)-beta-hydroxybutyrate and mediates increased adiponectin secretion and decreased lipolysis through G(i)- protein-mediated inhibition of adenylyl cyclase. This pharmacological effect requires nicotinic acid doses that are much higher than those provided by a normal diet. Mediates nicotinic acid-induced apoptosis in mature neutrophils. Receptor activation by nicotinic acid res
   2958..3182    +  polyA_signal   bGH poly(A) signal: bovine growth hormone polyadenylation signal
   3186..3207    +  promoter       SV40 promoter (fragment): SV40 enhancer and early promoter
   3228..3656    +  rep_origin     f1 ori (sequence partly withheld): f1 bacteriophage origin of replication; arrow indicates direction of (+) strand synthesis
   3670..3999    +  promoter       SV40 promoter: SV40 enhancer and early promoter
   4066..4857    +  CDS            neo: KKA2_KLEPN - Also known as kan, nptII. Experimental evidence at protein level: Swiss-Prot protein existence level 1. Resistance to kanamycin, neomycin, paromomycin, ribostamycin, butirosin and gentamicin B. From Klebsiella pneumoniae.
   4881..5039    +  CDS            ble (fragment): BLE_KLEPN - Experimental evidence at protein level: Swiss-Prot protein existence level 1. Binding protein with a strong affinity to the bleomycin family of antibiotics. Binds to CL990; an antimitotic-antibiotic compound. From Klebsiella pneumoniae.
   5034..5155    +  polyA_signal   SV40 poly(A) signal: SV40 polyadenylation signal
   5228..5244    -  protein_bind   lac operator: The lac repressor binds to the lac operator to inhibit transcription in E. coli. This inhibition can be relieved by adding lactose or isopropyl-β-D-thiogalactopyranoside (IPTG). lac repressor encoded by lacI
   5252..5282    -  promoter       lac promoter: promoter for the E. coli lac operon
   5297..5318    -  protein_bind   CAP binding site: CAP binding activates transcription in the presence of cAMP. E. coli catabolite activator protein
   5331..5423    -  CDS            lacI (fragment): lac repressor; lacI; The lac repressor binds to the lac operator to inhibit transcription in E. coli. This inhibition can be relieved by adding lactose or isopropyl-β-D-thiogalactopyranoside (IPTG).
   5606..6194    -  rep_origin     ori: high-copy-number ColE1/pMB1/pBR322/pUC origin of replication
   6365..596     -  CDS            AmpR (across the origin): β-lactamase; bla; confers resistance to ampicillin, carbenicillin, and related antibiotics
>Addgene plasmid #213308 | HCA2-DuET | addgene full sequence | sequence record 430846 | Addgene NGS Result
AGAGTAAGTAGTTCGCCAGTTAATAGTTTGCGCAACGTTGTTGCCATTGCTACAGGCATCGTGGTGTCAC
GCTCGTCGTTTGGTATGGCTTCATTCAGCTCCGGTTCCCAACGATCAAGGCGAGTTACATGATCCCCCAT
GTTGTGCAAAAAAGCGGTTAGCTCCTTCGGTCCTCCGATCGTTGTCAGAAGTAAGTTGGCCGCAGTGTTA
TCACTCATGGTTATGGCAGCACTGCATAATTCTCTTACTGTCATGCCATCCGTAAGATGCTTTTCTGTGA
CTGGTGAGTACTCAACCAAGTCATTCTGAGAATAGTGTATGCGGCGACCGAGTTGCTCTTGCCCGGCGTC
AATACGGGATAATACCGCGCCACATAGCAGAACTTTAAAAGTGCTCATCATTGGAAAACGTTCTTCGGGG
CGAAAACTCTCAAGGATCTTACCGCTGTTGAGATCCAGTTCGATGTAACCCACTCGTGCACCCAACTGAT
CTTCAGCATCTTTTACTTTCACCAGCGTTTCTGGGTGAGCAAAAACAGGAAGGCAAAATGCCGCAAAAAA
GGGAATAAGGGCGACACGGAAATGTTGAATACTCATACTCTTCCTTTTTCAATATTATTGAAGCATTTAT
CAGGGTTATTGTCTCATGAGCGGATACATATTTGAATGTATTTAGAAAAATAAACAAATAGGGGTTCCGC
GCACATTTCCCCGAAAAGTGCCACCTGACGTCGACGGATCGGGAGATCTCCCGATCCCCTATGGTGCACT
CTCAGTACAATCTGCTCTGATGCCGCATAGTTAAGCCAGTATCTGCTCCCTGCTTGTGTGTTGGAGGTCG
CTGAGTAGTGCGCGAGCAAAATTTAAGCTACAACAAGGCAAGGCTTGACCGACATTTGCATGAAGAATCT
GCTTAGGGTTAGGCGTTTTGCGCTGCTTCGCGATGTACGGGCCAGATATACGCGTTGACATTGATTATTG
ACTAGTTATTAATAGTAATCAATTACGGGGTCATTAGTTCATAGCCCATATATGGAGTTCCGCGTTACAT
AACTTACGGTAAATGGCCCGCCTGGCTGACCGCCCAACGACCCCCGCCCATTGACGTCAATAATGACGTA
TGTTCCCATAGTAACGCCAATAGGGACTTTCCATTGACGTCAATGGGTGGAGTATTTACGGTAAACTGCC
CACTTGGCAGTACATCAAGTGTATCATATGCCAAGTACGCCCCCTATTGACGTCAATGACGGTAAATGGC
CCGCCTGGCATTATGCCCAGTACATGACCTTATGGGACTTTCCTACTTGGCAGTACATCTACGTATTAGT
CATCGCTATTACCATGGTGATGCGGTTTTGGCAGTACATCAATGGGCGTGGATAGCGGTTTGACTCACGG
GGATTTCCAAGTCTCCACCCCATTGACGTCAATGGGAGTTTGTTTTGGCACCAAAATCAACGGGACTTTC
CAAAATGTCGTAACAACTCCGCCCCATTGACGCAAATGGGCGGTAGGCGTGTACGGTGGGAGGTCTATAT
AAGCAGAGCTCTCTGGCTAACTAGAGAACCCACTGCTTACTGGCTTATCGAAATTAATACGACTCACTAT
AGGGAGACCCAAGCTGGCTAGCGTTTAAACTTAAGCTTAGCGCCACCATGAAGACGATCATCGCCCTGAG
CTACATCTTCTGCCTGGTATTCGCCGACTACAAGGACGATGATGACGCCAGCATCGATATGAACCGGCAC
CACCTGCAGGAT
[873 nt withheld, positions 1763-2635]
TCATTCCCGAACTTTTTCTCTACGCTCATCAATCGGTGCCTGCAGCGCAAAATGACTGGCGAGCCCGACA
ACAACAGAAGCACCTCCGTGGAACTCACCGGCGACCCTAACAAGACCCGGGGTGCCCCCGAGGCTCTGAT
GGCGAACTCTGGTGAGCCCTGGTCCCCTAGCTATCTGGGCCCAACGAGCCCCATCGATACCGGTGGACGC
ACCGGTGAATTCGATGAGGCCAGCACCACCGTGTCTAAGACCGAGACTTCTCAGGTGGCCCCTGCCTAAC
TCGAGTCTAGAGGGCCCGTTTAAACCCGCTGATCAGCCTCGACTGTGCCTTCTAGTTGCCAGCCATCTGT
TGTTTGCCCCTCCCCCGTGCCTTCCTTGACCCTGGAAGGTGCCACTCCCACTGTCCTTTCCTAATAAAAT
GAGGAAATTGCATCGCATTGTCTGAGTAGGTGTCATTCTATTCTGGGGGGTGGGGTGGGGCAGGACAGCA
AGGGGGAGGATTGGGAAGACAATAGCAGGCATGCTGGGGATGCGGTGGGCTCTATGGCTTCTGAGGCGGA
AAGAACCAGCTGGGGCTCTAGGGGGTATCCCC
[124 nt withheld, positions 3228-3351]
C
[91 nt withheld, positions 3353-3443]
A
[49 nt withheld, positions 3445-3493]
CCTTTGACGTTGGAGTCCACGTTCTTT
[37 nt withheld, positions 3521-3557]
ACCCTATCTCGGTCTATTCTTTTGATTTATAAGGGATTTTGCCGATTTCGGCCTATTGGTTAAAAAATGA
GCTGATTTAACAAAAATTTAACGCGAATTAATTCTGTGGAATGTGTGTCAGTTAGGGTGTGGAAAGTCCC
CAGGCTCCCCAGCAGGCAGAAGTATGCAAAGCATGCATCTCAATTAGTCAGCAACCAGGTGTGGAAAGTC
CCCAGGCTCCCCAGCAGGCAGAAGTATGCAAAGCATGCATCTCAATTAGTCAGCAACCATAGTCCCGCCC
CTAACTCCGCCCATCCCGCCCCTAACTCCGCCCAGTTCCGCCCATTCTCCGCCCCATGGCTGACTAATTT
TTTTTATTTATGCAGAGGCCGAGGCCGCCTCTGCCTCTGAGCTATTCCAGAAGTAGTGAGGAGGCTTTTT
TGGAGGCCTAGGCTTTTGCAAAAAGCTCCCGGGAGCTTGTATATCCATTTTCGGATCTGATCAAGAGACA
GGATGAGGATCGTTTCGCATGATTGAACAAGATGGATTGCACGCAGGTTCTCCGGCCGCTTGGGTGGAGA
GGCTATTCGGCTATGACTGGGCACAACAGACAATCGGCTGCTCTGATGCCGCCGTGTTCCGGCTGTCAGC
GCAGGGGCGCCCGGTTCTTTTTGTCAAGACCGACCTGTCCGGTGCCCTGAATGAACTGCAGGACGAGGCA
GCGCGGCTATCGTGGCTGGCCACGACGGGCGTTCCTTGCGCAGCTGTGCTCGACGTTGTCACTGAAGCGG
GAAGGGACTGGCTGCTATTGGGCGAAGTGCCGGGGCAGGATCTCCTGTCATCTCACCTTGCTCCTGCCGA
GAAAGTATCCATCATGGCTGATGCAATGCGGCGGCTGCATACGCTTGATCCGGCTACCTGCCCATTCGAC
CACCAAGCGAAACATCGCATCGAGCGAGCACGTACTCGGATGGAAGCCGGTCTTGTCGATCAGGATGATC
TGGACGAAGAGCATCAGGGGCTCGCGCCAGCCGAACTGTTCGCCAGGCTCAAGGCGCGCATGCCCGACGG
CGAGGATCTCGTCGTGACCCATGGCGATGCCTGCTTGCCGAATATCATGGTGGAAAATGGCCGCTTTTCT
GGATTCATCGACTGTGGCCGGCTGGGTGTGGCGGACCGCTATCAGGACATAGCGTTGGCTACCCGTGATA
TTGCTGAAGAGCTTGGCGGCGAATGGGCTGACCGCTTCCTCGTGCTTTACGGTATCGCCGCTCCCGATTC
GCAGCGCATCGCCTTCTATCGCCTTCTTGACGAGTTCTTCTGAGCGGGACTCTGGGGTTCGAAATGACCG
ACCAAGCGACGCCCAACCTGCCATCACGAGATTTCGATTCCACCGCCGCCTTCTATGAAAGGTTGGGCTT
CGGAATCGTTTTCCGGGACGCCGGCTGGATGATCCTCCAGCGCGGGGATCTCATGCTGGAGTTCTTCGCC
CACCCCAACTTGTTTATTGCAGCTTATAATGGTTACAAATAAAGCAATAGCATCACAAATTTCACAAATA
AAGCATTTTTTTCACTGCATTCTAGTTGTGGTTTGTCCAAACTCATCAATGTATCTTATCATGTCTGTAT
ACCGTCGACCTCTAGCTAGAGCTTGGCGTAATCATGGTCATAGCTGTTTCCTGTGTGAAATTGTTATCCG
CTCACAATTCCACACAACATACGAGCCGGAAGCATAAAGTGTAAAGCCTGGGGTGCCTAATGAGTGAGCT
AACTCACATTAATTGCGTTGCGCTCACTGCCCGCTTTCCAGTCGGGAAACCTGTCGTGCCAGCTGCATTA
ATGAATCGGCCAACGCGCGGGGAGAGGCGGTTTGCGTATTGGGCGCTCTTCCGCTTCCTCGCTCACTGAC
TCGCTGCGCTCGGTCGTTCGGCTGCGGCGAGCGGTATCAGCTCACTCAAAGGCGGTAATACGGTTATCCA
CAGAATCAGGGGATAACGCAGGAAAGAACATGTGAGCAAAAGGCCAGCAAAAGGCCAGGAACCGTAAAAA
GGCCGCGTTGCTGGCGTTTTTCCATAGGCTCCGCCCCCCTGACGAGCATCACAAAAATCGACGCTCAAGT
CAGAGGTGGCGAAACCCGACAGGACTATAAAGATACCAGGCGTTTCCCCCTGGAAGCTCCCTCGTGCGCT
CTCCTGTTCCGACCCTGCCGCTTACCGGATACCTGTCCGCCTTTCTCCCTTCGGGAAGCGTGGCGCTTTC
TCATAGCTCACGCTGTAGGTATCTCAGTTCGGTGTAGGTCGTTCGCTCCAAGCTGGGCTGTGTGCACGAA
CCCCCCGTTCAGCCCGACCGCTGCGCCTTATCCGGTAACTATCGTCTTGAGTCCAACCCGGTAAGACACG
ACTTATCGCCACTGGCAGCAGCCACTGGTAACAGGATTAGCAGAGCGAGGTATGTAGGCGGTGCTACAGA
GTTCTTGAAGTGGTGGCCTAACTACGGCTACACTAGAAGAACGGTATTTGGTATCTGCGCTCTGCTGAAG
CCAGTTACCTTCGGAAAAAGAGTTGGTAGCTCTTGATCCGGCAAACAAACCACCGCTGGTAGCGGTGGTT
TTTTTGTTTGCAAGCAGCAGATTACGCGCAGAAAAAAAGGATCTCAAGAAGATCCTTTGATCTTTTCTAC
GGGGTCTGACGCTCAGTGGAACGAAAACTCACGTTAAGGGATTTTGGTCATGAGATTATCAAAAAGGATC
TTCACCTAGATCCTTTTAAATTAAAAATGAAGTTTTAAATCAATCTAAAGTATATATGAGTAAACTTGGT
CTGACAGTTACCAATGCTTAATCAGTGAGGCACCTATCTCAGCGATCTGTCTATTTCGTTCATCCATAGT
TGCCTGACTCCCCGTCGTGTAGATAACTACGATACGGGAGGGCTTACCATCTGGCCCCAGTGCTGCAATG
ATACCGCGAGACCCACGCTCACCGGCTCCAGATTTATCAGCAATAAACCAGCCAGCCGGAAGGGCCGAGC
GCAGAAGTGGTCCTGCAACTTTATCCGCCTCCATCCAGTCTATTAATTGTTGCCGGGAAGCT
